>Addgene plasmid #205687 | LAAPGW | addgene full sequence | sequence record 409145 | Addgene NGS Result
TGGAAGGGCTAATTCACTCCCAAAGAAGACAAGATATCCTTGATCTGTGGATCTACCACACACAAGGCTA
CTTCCCTGATTAGCAGAACTACACACCAGGGCCAGGGGTCAGATATCCACTGACCTTTGGATGGTGCTAC
AAGCTAGTACCAGTTGAGCCAGATAAGGTAGAAGAGGCCAATAAAGGAGAGAACACCAGCTTGTTACACC
CTGTGAGCCTGCATGGGATGGATGACCCGGAGAGAGAAGTGTTAGAGTGGAGGTTTGACAGCCGCCTAGC
ATTTCATCACGTGGCCCGAGAGCTGCATCCGGAGTACTTCAAGAACTGCTGATATCGAGCTTGCTACAAG
GGACTTTCCGCTGGGGACTTTCCAGGGAGGCGTGGCCTGGGCGGGACTGGGGAGTGGCGAGCCCTCAGAT
CCTGCATATAAGCAGCTGCTTTTTGCCTGTACTGGGTCTCTCTGGTTAGACCAGATCTGAGCCTGGGAGC
TCTCTGGCTAACTAGGGAACCCACTGCTTAAGCCTCAATAAAGCTTGCCTTGAGTGCTTCAAGTAGTGTG
TGCCCGTCTGTTGTGTGACTCTGGTAACTAGAGATCCCTCAGACCCTTTTAGTCAGTGTGGAAAATCTCT
AGCAGTGGCGCCCGAACAGGGACTTGAAAGCGAAAGGGAAACCAGAGGAGCTCTCTCGACGCAGGACTCG
GCTTGCTGAAGCGCGCACGGCAAGAGGCGAGGGGCGGCGACTGGTGAGTACGCCAAAAATTTTGACTAGC
GGAGGCTAGAAGGAGAGAGATGGGTGCGAGAGCGTCAGTATTAAGCGGGGGAGAATTAGATCGCGATGGG
AAAAAATTCGGTTAAGGCCAGGGGGAAAGAAAAAATATAAATTAAAACATATAGTATGGGCAAGCAGGGA
GCTAGAACGATTCGCAGTTAATCCTGGCCTGTTAGAAACATCAGAAGGCTGTAGACAAATACTGGGACAG
CTACAACCATCCCTTCAGACAGGATCAGAAGAACTTAGATCATTATATAATACAGTAGCAACCCTCTATT
GTGTGCATCAAAGGATAGAGATAAAAGACACCAAGGAAGCTTTAGACAAGATAGAGGAAGAGCAAAACAA
AAGTAAGACCACCGCACAGCAAGCGGCCGGCCGCTGATCTTCAGACCTGGAGGAGGAGATATGAGGGACA
ATTGGAGAAGTGAATTATATAAATATAAAGTAGTAAAAATTGAACCATTAGGAGTAGCACCCACCAAGGC
AAAGAGAAGAGTGGTGCAGAGAGAAAAAAGAGCAGTGGGAATAGGAGCTTTGTTCCTTGGGTTCTTGGGA
GCAGCAGGAAGCACTATGGGCGCAGCGTCAATGACGCTGACGGTACAGGCCAGACAATTATTGTCTGGTA
TAGTGCAGCAGCAGAACAATTTGCTGAGGGCTATTGAGGCGCAACAGCATCTGTTGCAACTCACAGTCTG
GGGCATCAAGCAGCTCCAGGCAAGAATCCTGGCTGTGGAAAGATACCTAAAGGATCAACAGCTCCTGGGG
ATTTGGGGTTGCTCTGGAAAACTCATTTGCACCACTGCTGTGCCTTGGAATGCTAGTTGGAGTAATAAAT
CTCTGGAACAGATTTGGAATCACACGACCTGGATGGAGTGGGACAGAGAAATTAACAATTACACAAGCTT
AATACACTCCTTAATTGAAGAATCGCAAAACCAGCAAGAAAAGAATGAACAAGAATTATTGGAATTAGAT
AAATGGGCAAGTTTGTGGAATTGGTTTAACATAACAAATTGGCTGTGGTATATAAAATTATTCATAATGA
TAGTAGGAGGCTTGGTAGGTTTAAGAATAGTTTTTGCTGTACTTTCTATAGTGAATAGAGTTAGGCAGGG
ATATTCACCATTATCGTTTCAGACCCACCTCCCAACCCCGAGGGGACCCGACAGGCCCGAAGGAATAGAA
GAAGAAGGTGGAGAGAGAGACAGAGACAGATCCATTCGATTAGTGAACGGATCTCGACGGTATCGCCTTT
AAAAGAAAAGGGGGGATTGGGGGGTACAGTGCAGGGGAAAGAATAGTAGACATAATAGCAACAGACATAC
AAACTAAAGAATTACAAAAACAAATTACAAAAATTCAAAATTTTCGGGTTTATTACAGGGACAGCAGAGA
TCCAGTTTATCGATGTTCCATGTCCTTATATGGACTCATCTTTGCCTATTGCGACACACACTCAATGAAC
ACCTACTACGCGCTGCAAAGAGCCCCGCAGGCCTGAGGTGCCCCCACCTCACCACTCTTCCTATTTTTGT
GTAAAAATCCAGCTTCTTGTCACCACCTCCAAGGAGGGGGAGGAGGAGGAAGGCAGGTTCCTCTAGGCTG
AGCCGAATGCCCCTCTGTGGTCCCACGCCACTGATCGCTGCATGCCCACCACCTGGGTACACACAGTCTG
TGATTCCCGGAGCAGAACGGACCCTGCCCACCCGGTCTTGTGTGCTACTCAGTGGACAGACCCAAGGCAA
GAAAGGGTGACAAGGACAGGGTCTTCCCAGGCTGGCTTTGAGTTCCTAGCACCGCCCCGCCCCCAATCCT
CTGTGGCACATGGAGTCTTGGTCCCCAGAGTCCCCCAGCGGCCTCCAGATGGTCTGGGAGGGCAGTTCAG
CTGTGGCTGCGCATAGCAGACATACAACGGACGGTGGGCCTAGACCCAGGCTGTGTAGACCCAGCCCCCC
CGCCCCGCAGTGACTAGGTCACCCACTAACGCCCCAGGCCTGGTCTTGGCTGGGCGTGACTGTTACCCTC
AAAAGCAGGCAGCTCCAGGGTAAAAGGTGCCCTGCCCTGTAGAGCCCACCTTCCTTCCCAGGGCTGCGGC
TGGGTAGGTTTGTAGCCTTCATCACGGGCCACCTCCAGCCACTGGACCGCTGGCCCCTGCCCTGTCCTGG
GGAGTGTGGTCCTGCGACTTCTAAGTGGCCGCAAGCCACCTGACTCCCCCAACACCACACTCTACCTCTC
AAGCCCAGGTCTCTCCCTAGTGACCCACCCAGCACATTTAGCTAGCTGAGCCCCACAGCCAGAGGTCCTC
AGGCCCTGCTTTCAGGGCAGTTGCTCTGAAGTCGGCAAGGGGGAGTGACTGCCTGGCCACTCCATGCCCT
CCAAGAGCTCCTTCTGCAGGAGCGTACAGAACCCAGGGCCTTGGCACCCGTGCAGACCCTGGCCCACCCC
ACCTGGGCGCTCAGTGCCCAAGAGATGTCCACAACTAGGATGTCCCGCGGTGGGTGGGGGGCCAGAGAGA
CGGGCAGGCCGGGGGCAGGCCTGGCCATGCGGGGCCGAACCGGGCACTGCCCAGCGTGGGGCGCGGGGGC
CACGGCGCGCGCCCCCAGCCCCCCGGCCCAGCACCCCAAGGCGGCCAACGCCAAAACTCTCCCTCCTCCT
CTTCCTCAATCTCGCTCTCGCTCTTTTTTTTTTTCGCAAAAGGAGGGGAGAGGGGGTAAAAAAATGCTGC
ACTGTGCGGCGAAGCCGGTGAGTGAGCGGCGCGGGGCCAATCAGCGTGCGCCGTTCCGAAAGTTGCCTTT
TATGGCTCGAACGGCCGCGGCGGCGCCCTATAAAACCCAGCGGCGCGACGCGCCACCACCGCCGAGACCG
CGTCCGCCCCGCGAGCACAGAGCCTCGCCTTTGCCGATCCGCCGCCCGTCCAGGCTCGCATCTCTCCTTC
ACGCGCCCGCCGCCTTACCTGAGGCCGCCATCCACGCCGGTTGAGTCGCGTTCTGCCGCCTCCCGCCTGT
GGTGCCTCCTGAACTACGTCCGCCGTCTAGGTAAGTTTAGAGCTCAGGTCGAGACCGGGCCTTTGTCCGG
CGCTCCCTTGGAGCCTACCTAGACTCAGCCGGCTCTCCACGCTTTGCCTGACCCTGCTTGCTCAACTCTA
CGTCTTTGTTTCGTTTTCTGTTCTGCGCCGTTACAGATCAGCGCTTCGACTAGGGATAACAGGGTAATTG
TTTGAATGAGGCTTCAGTACTTTACAGAATCGTTGCCTGCACATCTTGGAAACACTTGCTGGGATTACTT
CGACTTCTTAACCCAACAGAAGGCTCGAGAAGGTATATTGCTGTTGACAGGATCCACATTAACAACTTTA
AGTCCAGCAATTTGAGTTAAGGGTGTTGCTCTCAATGATTTCACTAATGGTTCAATTTTTAATTTCTTTT
CTTCTGGTTCAAAATTCAAGTTTCAAGTGAAAGTGTAATATGCACCCATTTCTTTCAATAAATCTTCTAA
ATAGTCCACTAATGTTTTATTTTGTTTTTTACAAAATCAAGCAGCCTCTGCTATCAATATAGAACCTTGT
ATTCCATCTTTATCTCTAGCTGAGTCATCAATTACATATCCATAACTTTCTTCATAAGCAAAAACAAAAT
TTAATCCGTTATCTTCTTCTTTAGCAATTTCTCTACCCATTCATTTCAATCCAGTTAAAGTTTTTACAAT
CTTAACTCCATATTTTTCCTGAGCGATTCTATCACCCAAATCACTTGTTACAAAACTTGAATATAGAGCC
GGATTTTTTGGAATGCTATTTAAGCGTTTTAGATTTGATAATTTTCAATCAATTAAAATTGGTCCTGTTT
GATTTCCATCTAATCTTACAAAATGACCATCATGTTTTATTGCCATTCCAAATCTGTCAGCATCTGGGTC
ATTCATAATAATAATATCTGCATCATGTTTAATACCATATTCAAGCGGTATTTTTCATGCAGGATCAAAT
TCTGGATTTGGATTTACAACATTTTTCAATGTTTCATCTTCAAATGCACGATCTTCACCCTCAATAACGT
TATATCCTGATTCACGTAATCTTTTTGGGGTAAATTTAGTTCCTGTTCCATTAACTGCGCTAAAAATAGG
GCCCTGCCTCGGACTTCAAGGGGCTAGAATTCGAGCAATTATCTTGTTTACTAAAACTGAATACCTTGCT
ATCTCTTTGATACATTTTTACAAAGCTGAATTAAAATGGTATAAATTAAATCACTTTTTTCAATTCTACC
GGGTAGGGGAGGCGCTTTTCCCAAGGCAGTCTGGAGCATGCGCTTTAGCAGCCCCGCTGGGCACTTGGCG
CTACACAAGTGGCCTCTGGCCTCGCACACATTCCACATCCACCGGTAGGCGCCAACCGGCTCCGTTCTTT
GGTGGCCCCTTCGCGCCACCTTCTACTCCTCCCCTAGTCAGGAAGTTCCCCCCCGCCCCGCAGCTCGCGT
CGTGCAGGACGTGACAAATGGAAGTAGCACGTCTCACTAGTCTCGTGCAGATGGACAGCACCGCTGAGCA
ATGGAAGCGGGTAGGCCTTTGGGGCAGCGGCCAATAGCAGCTTTGCTCCTTCGCTTTCTGGGCTCAGAGG
CTGGGAAGGGGTGGGTCCGGGGGCGGGCTCAGGGGCGGGCTCAGGGGCGGGGCGGGCGCCCGAAGGTCCT
CCGGAGGCCCGGCATTCTGCACGCTTCAAAAGCGCACGTCTGCCGCGCTGTTCTCCTCTTCCTCATCTCC
GGGCCTTTCGACCTTTAATTAACCACCATGGTGAGCAAGGGCGAGGAGCTGTTCACCGGGGTGGTGCCCA
TCCTGGTCGAGCTGGACGGCGACGTAAACGGCCACAAGTTCAGCGTGTCTGGCGAGGGCGAGGGCGATGC
CACCTACGGCAAGCTGACCCTGAAGTTCATCTGCACCACCGGCAAGCTGCCCGTGCCCTGGCCCACCCTC
GTGACCACCCTGACCTACGGCGTGCAGTGCTTCAGCCGCTACCCCGACCACATGAAGCAGCACGACTTCT
TCAAGTCCGCCATGCCCGAAGGCTACGTCCAGGAGCGCACCATCTTCTTCAAGGACGACGGCAACTACAA
GACCCGCGCCGAGGTGAAGTTCGAGGGCGACACCCTGGTGAACCGCATCGAGCTGAAGGGCATCGACTTC
AAGGAGGACGGCAACATCCTGGGGCACAAGCTGGAGTACAACTACAACAGCCACAACGTCTATATCATGG
CCGACAAGCAGAAGAACGGCATCAAGGCGAACTTCAAGATCCGCCACAACATCGAGGACGGCAGCGTGCA
GCTCGCCGACCACTACCAGCAGAACACCCCCATCGGCGACGGCCCCGTGCTGCTGCCCGACAACCACTAC
CTGAGCACCCAGTCCGCCCTGAGCAAAGACCCCAACGAGAAGCGCGATCACATGGTCCTGCTGGAGTTCG
TGACCGCCGCCGGGATCACTCTCGGCATGGACGAGCTGTACAAGTAAGTTTAAACATCAACCTCTGGATT
ACAAAATTTGTGAAAGATTGACTGGTATTCTTAACTATGTTGCTCCTTTTACGCTATGTGGATACGCTGC
TTTAATGCCTTTGTATCATGCTATTGCTTCCCGTATGGCTTTCATTTTCTCCTCCTTGTATAAATCCTGG
TTGCTGTCTCTTTATGAGGAGTTGTGGCCCGTTGTCAGGCAACGTGGCGTGGTGTGCACTGTGTTTGCTG
ACGCAACCCCCACTGGTTGGGGCATTGCCACCACCTGTCAGCTCCTTTCCGGGACTTTCGCTTTCCCCCT
CCCTATTGCCACGGCGGAACTCATCGCCGCCTGCCTTGCCCGCTGCTGGACAGGGGCTCGGCTGTTGGGC
ACTGACAATTCCGTGGTGTTGTCGGGGAAGCTGACGTCCTTTCCATGGCTGCTCGCCTGTGTTGCCACCT
GGATTCTGCGCGGGACGTCCTTCTGCTACGTCCCTTCGGCCCTCAATCCAGCGGACCTTCCTTCCCGCGG
CCTGCTGCCGGCTCTGCGGCCTCTTCCGCGTCTTCGCCTTCGCCCTCAGACGAGTCGGATCTCCCTTTGG
GCCGCCTCCCCGCCTGGCCTGCAGGGGTACCTTTAAGACCAATGACTTACAAGGCAGCTGTAGATCTTAG
CCACTTTTTAAAAGAAAAGAGGGGACTGGAAGGGCTAATTCACTCCCAACGAAGACAAGATATCCTTGAT
CTGTGGATCTACCACACACAAGGCTACTTCCCTGATTAGCAGAACTACACACCAGGGCCAGGGGTCAGAT
ATCCACTGACCTTTGGATGGTGCTACAAGCTAGTACCAGTTGAGCCAGATAAGGTAGAAGAGGCCAATAA
AGGAGAGAACACCAGCTTGTTACACCCTGTGAGCCTGCATGGGATGGATGACCCGGAGAGAGAAGTGTTA
GAGTGGAGGTTTGACAGCCGCCTAGCATTTCATCACGTGGCCCGAGAGCTGCATCCGGAGTACTTCAAGA
ACTGCTGATATCGAGCTTGCTACAAGGGACTTTCCGCTGGGGACTTTCCAGGGAGGCGTGGCCTGGGCGG
GACTGGGGAGTGGCGAGCCCTCAGATCCTGCATATAAGCAGCTGCTTTTTGCCTGTACTGGGTCTCTCTG
GTTAGACCAGATCTGAGCCTGGGAGCTCTCTGGCTAACTAGGGAACCCACTGCTTAAGCCTCAATAAAGC
TTGCCTTGAGTGCTTCAAGTAGTGTGTGCCCGTCTGTTGTGTGACTCTGGTAACTAGAGATCCCTCAGAC
CCTTTTAGTCAGTGTGGAAAATCTCTAGCAGTAGTAGTTCATGTCATCTTATTATTCAGTATTTATAACT
TGCAAAGAAATGAATATCAGAGAGTGAGAGGCCTTGACATTGCTAGCGTTTTACCGTCGACCTCTAGCTA
GAGCTTGGCGTAATCATGGTCATAGCTGTTTCCTGTGTGAAATTGTTATCCGCTCACAATTCCACACAAC
ATACGAGCCGGAAGCATAAAGTGTAAAGCCTGGGGTGCCTAATGAGTGAGCTAACTCACATTAATTGCGT
TGCGCTCACTGCCCGCTTTCCAGTCGGGAAACCTGTCGTGCCAGCTGCATTAATGAATCGGCCAACGCGC
GGGGAGAGGCGGTTTGCGTATTGGGCGCTCTTCCGCTTCCTCGCTCACTGACTCGCTGCGCTCGGTCGTT
CGGCTGCGGCGAGCGGTATCAGCTCACTCAAAGGCGGTAATACGGTTATCCACAGAATCAGGGGATAACG
CAGGAAAGAACATGTGAGCAAAAGGCCAGCAAAAGGCCAGGAACCGTAAAAAGGCCGCGTTGCTGGCGTT
TTTCCATAGGCTCCGCCCCCCTGACGAGCATCACAAAAATCGACGCTCAAGTCAGAGGTGGCGAAACCCG
ACAGGACTATAAAGATACCAGGCGTTTCCCCCTGGAAGCTCCCTCGTGCGCTCTCCTGTTCCGACCCTGC
CGCTTACCGGATACCTGTCCGCCTTTCTCCCTTCGGGAAGCGTGGCGCTTTCTCATAGCTCACGCTGTAG
GTATCTCAGTTCGGTGTAGGTCGTTCGCTCCAAGCTGGGCTGTGTGCACGAACCCCCCGTTCAGCCCGAC
CGCTGCGCCTTATCCGGTAACTATCGTCTTGAGTCCAACCCGGTAAGACACGACTTATCGCCACTGGCAG
CAGCCACTGGTAACAGGATTAGCAGAGCGAGGTATGTAGGCGGTGCTACAGAGTTCTTGAAGTGGTGGCC
TAACTACGGCTACACTAGAAGAACAGTATTTGGTATCTGCGCTCTGCTGAAGCCAGTTACCTTCGGAAAA
AGAGTTGGTAGCTCTTGATCCGGCAAACAAACCACCGCTGGTAGCGGTGGTTTTTTTGTTTGCAAGCAGC
AGATTACGCGCAGAAAAAAAGGATCTCAAGAAGATCCTTTGATCTTTTCTACGGGGTCTGACGCTCAGTG
GAACGAAAACTCACGTTAAGGGATTTTGGTCATGAGATTATCAAAAAGGATCTTCACCTAGATCCTTTTA
AATTAAAAATGAAGTTTTAAATCAATCTAAAGTATATATGAGTAAACTTGGTCTGACAGTTACCAATGCT
TAATCAGTGAGGCACCTATCTCAGCGATCTGTCTATTTCGTTCATCCATAGTTGCCTGACTCCCCGTCGT
GTAGATAACTACGATACGGGAGGGCTTACCATCTGGCCCCAGTGCTGCAATGATACCGCGAGACCCACGC
TCACCGGCTCCAGATTTATCAGCAATAAACCAGCCAGCCGGAAGGGCCGAGCGCAGAAGTGGTCCTGCAA
CTTTATCCGCCTCCATCCAGTCTATTAATTGTTGCCGGGAAGCTAGAGTAAGTAGTTCGCCAGTTAATAG
TTTGCGCAACGTTGTTGCCATTGCTACAGGCATCGTGGTGTCACGCTCGTCGTTTGGTATGGCTTCATTC
AGCTCCGGTTCCCAACGATCAAGGCGAGTTACATGATCCCCCATGTTGTGCAAAAAAGCGGTTAGCTCCT
TCGGTCCTCCGATCGTTGTCAGAAGTAAGTTGGCCGCAGTGTTATCACTCATGGTTATGGCAGCACTGCA
TAATTCTCTTACTGTCATGCCATCCGTAAGATGCTTTTCTGTGACTGGTGAGTACTCAACCAAGTCATTC
TGAGAATAGTGTATGCGGCGACCGAGTTGCTCTTGCCCGGCGTCAATACGGGATAATACCGCGCCACATA
GCAGAACTTTAAAAGTGCTCATCATTGGAAAACGTTCTTCGGGGCGAAAACTCTCAAGGATCTTACCGCT
GTTGAGATCCAGTTCGATGTAACCCACTCGTGCACCCAACTGATCTTCAGCATCTTTTACTTTCACCAGC
GTTTCTGGGTGAGCAAAAACAGGAAGGCAAAATGCCGCAAAAAAGGGAATAAGGGCGACACGGAAATGTT
GAATACTCATACTCTTCCTTTTTCAATATTATTGAAGCATTTATCAGGGTTATTGTCTCATGAGCGGATA
CATATTTGAATGTATTTAGAAAAATAAACAAATAGGGGTTCCGCGCACATTTCCCCGAAAAGTGCCACCT
GACGTCGACGGATCGGGAGATCAACTTGTTTATTGCAGCTTATAATGGTTACAAATAAAGCAATAGCATC
ACAAATTTCACAAATAAAGCATTTTTTTCACTGCATTCTAGTTGTGGTTTGTCCAAACTCATCAATGTAT
CTTATCATGTCTGGATCAACTGGATAACTCAAGCTAACCAAAATCATCCCAAACTTCCCACCCCATACCC
TATTACCACTGCCAATTACCTGTGGTTTCATTTACTCTAAACCTGTGATTCCTCTGAATTATTTTCATTT
TAAAGAAATTGTATTTGTTAAATATGTACTACAAACTTAGTAGT
Features (pLannotate 1.2.2; 22 found; start..end, strand, type, name):
    377..634     +  LTR            5' LTR (truncated): truncated 5' long terminal repeat (LTR) from HIV-1
    681..806     +  misc_feature   HIV-1 Ψ: packaging signal of human immunodeficiency virus type 1
    790..1128    +  CDS            HIV-1 gag (fragment): gag protein from human immunodeficiency virus 1; gag
   1303..1536    +  misc_feature   RRE: The Rev response element (RRE) of HIV-1 allows for Rev-dependent mRNA export from the nucleus to the cytoplasm.
   1913..2013    +  CDS            Rev (fragment): human immunodeficiency virus 1 (HIV-1) Rev protein; rev; enhances nuclear export of unspliced and incompletely spliced viral mRNAs
   2028..2143    +  misc_feature   cPPT/CTS: central polypurine tract and central termination sequence of HIV-1 (lacking the first T)
   3693..3959    +  LTR            5' LTR (truncated): truncated 5' long terminal repeat (LTR) from human T-cell leukemia virus (HTLV) type 1
   4904..5027    +  ncRNA          3' miR-30a: sequence downstream of the 71-nt precursor of the human miR-30a microRNA (Zeng et al., 2002) miRNA
   5041..5540    +  promoter       PGK promoter: mouse phosphoglycerate kinase 1 promoter
   5558..6277    +  CDS            EGFP: the original enhanced GFP (Yang et al., 1996) mammalian codon-optimized
   6286..6873    +  misc_feature   WPRE: woodchuck hepatitis virus posttranscriptional regulatory element
   6887..7285    +  CDS            nef (fragment): NEF_HV1BR - Experimental evidence at protein level: Swiss-Prot protein existence level 1. Extracellular Nef protein targets CD4(+) T-lymphocytes for apoptosis by interacting with CXCR4 surface receptors (PubMed:14990729). From Human immunodeficiency virus type 1 group M subtype B (isolate BRU/LAI) (HIV-1).
   7333..7590    +  LTR            5' LTR (truncated): truncated 5' long terminal repeat (LTR) from HIV-1
   7743..7759    -  protein_bind   lac operator: The lac repressor binds to the lac operator to inhibit transcription in E. coli. This inhibition can be relieved by adding lactose or isopropyl-β-D-thiogalactopyranoside (IPTG). lac repressor encoded by lacI
   7767..7797    -  promoter       lac promoter: promoter for the E. coli lac operon
   7812..7833    -  protein_bind   CAP binding site: CAP binding activates transcription in the presence of cAMP. E. coli catabolite activator protein
   7846..7938    -  CDS            lacI (fragment): lac repressor; lacI; The lac repressor binds to the lac operator to inhibit transcription in E. coli. This inhibition can be relieved by adding lactose or isopropyl-β-D-thiogalactopyranoside (IPTG).
   8121..8709    -  rep_origin     ori: high-copy-number ColE1/pMB1/pBR322/pUC origin of replication
   8880..9740    -  CDS            AmpR: β-lactamase; bla; confers resistance to ampicillin, carbenicillin, and related antibiotics
   9741..9845    -  promoter       AmpR promoter: bla
   9893..10027   +  polyA_signal   SV40 poly(A) signal: SV40 polyadenylation signal
  10194..329     +  CDS            nef (fragment) (across the origin): NEF_HV1BR - Experimental evidence at protein level: Swiss-Prot protein existence level 1. Extracellular Nef protein targets CD4(+) T-lymphocytes for apoptosis by interacting with CXCR4 surface receptors (PubMed:14990729). From Human immunodeficiency virus type 1 group M subtype B (isolate BRU/LAI) (HIV-1).
