[The description below was written by a language model from this plasmid's Addgene catalogue record and pLannotate feature annotations shown in this document.]
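Description:
LAAPGW is a lentiviral shRNAmir backbone built on Clontech's pLVX-Puro and intended for RNA interference experiments in which transduced cells are tracked by green fluorescence. In bacteria it is maintained through a high-copy ColE1/pUC-type origin and selected with ampicillin via the β-lactamase gene. A recombination-tolerant strain is listed for growth, as is common for LTR-containing plasmids. The annotated HIV-1 elements are the usual transfer-vector set: flanking LTR sequences, the Ψ packaging signal with an adjoining gag fragment, the Rev response element for Rev-dependent nuclear export of the genomic RNA, and the cPPT/CTS that aids nuclear import. Fragments of rev and nef are residual viral sequence rather than functional genes.

The payload is the synthetic miR-AB cassette, a microRNA-based scaffold for expressing shRNAs, cloned between BamHI and ApaI. The record names its promoter only as "AH" without defining it. The roughly 1.5 kb upstream of the annotated HTLV-1 LTR fragment is unannotated, so the promoter's composition cannot be stated, although that HTLV-1 element may form part of it. Of the scaffold itself, the table identifies only the 3′ miR-30a flanking sequence, which in such designs directs processing of the embedded hairpin by the microRNA pathway. Downstream, a separate mouse PGK promoter drives EGFP, followed by a WPRE to boost transcript stability and expression. No puromycin resistance gene is annotated despite the parent backbone's name, so EGFP appears to be the only marker in mammalian cells. The construct belongs to a toolkit for multicolor-barcoded multiplex RNAi at single-cell resolution, in which it supplies the GFP-labelled member.
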