Addgene plasmid #205687: LAAPGW
Purpose: shRNAmir backbone for RNA interference, with GFP reporter
Depositing lab: Dapeng Wang. Depositing organization: Shandong Medical and Pharmaceutical University. Publication: miR-AB, a miRNA-based shRNA viral toolkit for multicolor-barcoded multiplex RNAi at a single-cell level. Wang D, Xiu J, Zhao J, Luo J. EMBO Rep. 2022 Apr 5;23(4):e53691. doi: 10.15252/embr.202153691. Epub 2022 Feb 24. PubMed 35201651.
Backbone
  Vector backbone: pLVX-Puro
  Backbone manufacturer: Clontech
  Vector type: Lentiviral
Growth in bacteria
  Bacterial resistance: Ampicillin, 100 μg/mL
  Growth temperature: 37°C
  Growth strain: NEB Stable
  Copy number: High Copy
Gene/Insert
  Gene/Insert name: miR-AB
  Species: Synthetic
  Promoter: AH
  Cloning method: Restriction Enzyme; 5′ cloning site BamHI (unknown if destroyed); 3′ cloning site ApaI (unknown if destroyed)
  Sequencing primers: 3′ PGK Reverse: GCCAGAGGCCACTTGTGTAG
Terms and licenses: Academic/Nonprofit Terms; Industry Terms: Not Available to Industry
How to cite: LAAPGW was a gift from Dapeng Wang (Addgene plasmid # 205687 ; http://n2t.net/addgene:205687 ; RRID:Addgene_205687)
